>Addgene plasmid #245998 | pBOB-HA-Gnao1-A | addgene full sequence | sequence record 488705 | Addgene NGS Result
GACGGATCGGGAGATCTCCCGATCCCCTATGGTGCACTCTCAGTACAATCTGCTCTGATGCCGCATAGTT
AAGCCAGTATCTGCTCCCTGCTTGTGTGTTGGAGGTCGCTGAGTAGTGCGCGAGCAAAATTTAAGCTACA
ACAAGGCAAGGCTTGACCGACAATTGCATGAAGAATCTGCTTAGGGTTAGGCGTTTTGCGCTGCTTCGCG
ATGTACGGGCCAGATATACGCGTTGACATTGATTATTGACTAGTTATTAATAGTAATCAATTACGGGGTC
ATTAGTTCATAGCCCATATATGGAGTTCCGCGTTACATAACTTACGGTAAATGGCCCGCCTGGCTGACCG
CCCAACGACCCCCGCCCATTGACGTCAATAATGACGTATGTTCCCATAGTAACGCCAATAGGGACTTTCC
ATTGACGTCAATGGGTGGAGTATTTACGGTAAACTGCCCACTTGGCAGTACATCAAGTGTATCATATGCC
AAGTACGCCCCCTATTGACGTCAATGACGGTAAATGGCCCGCCTGGCATTATGCCCAGTACATGACCTTA
TGGGACTTTCCTACTTGGCAGTACATCTACGTATTAGTCATCGCTATTACCATGGTGATGCGGTTTTGGC
AGTACATCAATGGGCGTGGATAGCGGTTTGACTCACGGGGATTTCCAAGTCTCCACCCCATTGACGTCAA
TGGGAGTTTGTTTTGGCACCAAAATCAACGGGACTTTCCAAAATGTCGTAACAACTCCGCCCCATTGACG
CAAATGGGCGGTAGGCGTGTACGGTGGGAGGTCTATATAAGCAGCGCGTTTTGCCTGTACTGGGTCTCTC
TGGTTAGACCAGATCTGAGCCTGGGAGCTCTCTGGCTAACTAGGGAACCCACTGCTTAAGCCTCAATAAA
GCTTGCCTTGAGTGCTTCAAGTAGTGTGTGCCCGTCTGTTGTGTGACTCTGGTAACTAGAGATCCCTCAG
ACCCTTTTAGTCAGTGTGGAAAATCTCTAGCAGTGGCGCCCGAACAGGGACTTGAAAGCGAAAGGGAAAC
CAGAGGAGCTCTCTCGACGCAGGACTCGGCTTGCTGAAGCGCGCACGGCAAGAGGCGAGGGGCGGCGACT
GGTGAGTACGCCAAAAATTTTGACTAGCGGAGGCTAGAAGGAGAGAGATGGGTGCGAGAGCGTCAGTATT
AAGCGGGGGAGAATTAGATCGCGATGGGAAAAAATTCGGTTAAGGCCAGGGGGAAAGAAAAAATATAAAT
TAAAACATATAGTATGGGCAAGCAGGGAGCTAGAACGATTCGCAGTTAATCCTGGCCTGTTAGAAACATC
AGAAGGCTGTAGACAAATACTGGGACAGCTACAACCATCCCTTCAGACAGGATCAGAAGAACTTAGATCA
TTATATAATACAGTAGCAACCCTCTATTGTGTGCATCAAAGGATAGAGATAAAAGACACCAAGGAAGCTT
TAGACAAGATAGAGGAAGAGCAAAACAAAAGTAAGACCACCGCACAGCAAGCGGCCGCTGATCTTCAGAC
CTGGAGGAGGAGATATGAGGGACAATTGGAGAAGTGAATTATATAAATATAAAGTAGTAAAAATTGAACC
ATTAGGAGTAGCACCCACCAAGGCAAAGAGAAGAGTGGTGCAGAGAGAAAAAAGAGCAGTGGGAATAGGA
GCTTTGTTCCTTGGGTTCTTGGGAGCAGCAGGAAGCACTATGGGCGCAGCGTCAATGACGCTGACGGTAC
AGGCCAGACAATTATTGTCTGGTATAGTGCAGCAGCAGAACAATTTGCTGAGGGCTATTGAGGCGCAACA
GCATCTGTTGCAACTCACAGTCTGGGGCATCAAGCAGCTCCAGGCAAGAATCCTGGCTGTGGAAAGATAC
CTAAAGGATCAACAGCTCCTGGGGATTTGGGGTTGCTCTGGAAAACTCATTTGCACCACTGCTGTGCCTT
GGAATGCTAGTTGGAGTAATAAATCTCTGGAACAGATTTGGAATCACACGACCTGGATGGAGTGGGACAG
AGAAATTAACAATTACACAAGCTTAATACACTCCTTAATTGAAGAATCGCAAAACCAGCAAGAAAAGAAT
GAACAAGAATTATTGGAATTAGATAAATGGGCAAGTTTGTGGAATTGGTTTAACATAACAAATTGGCTGT
GGTATATAAAATTATTCATAATGATAGTAGGAGGCTTGGTAGGTTTAAGAATAGTTTTTGCTGTACTTTC
TATAGTGAATAGAGTTAGGCAGGGATATTCACCATTATCGTTTCAGACCCACCTCCCAACCCCGAGGGGA
CCCGACAGGCCCGAAGGAATAGAAGAAGAAGGTGGAGAGAGAGACAGAGACAGATCCATTCGATTAGTGA
ACGGATCAACTTTTAAAAGAAAAGGGGGGATTGGGGGGTACAGTGCAGGGGAAAGAATAGTAGACATAAT
AGCAACAGACATACAAACTAAAGAATTACAAAAACAAATTACAAAATTCAAAATTTTATCGATAAGCTTG
GGAGTTCCGCGTTACATAACTTACGGTAAATGGCCCGCCTGGCTGACCGCCCAACGACCCCCGCCCATTG
ACGTCAATAATGACGTATGTTCCCATAGTAACGCCAATAGGGACTTTCCATTGACGTCAATGGGTGGAGT
ATTTACGGTAAACTGCCCACTTGGCAGTACATCAAGTGTATCATATGCCAAGTACGCCCCCTATTGACGT
CAATGACGGTAAATGGCCCGCCTGGCATTATGCCCAGTACATGACCTTATGGGACTTTCCTACTTGGCAG
TACATCTACGTATTAGTCATCGCTATTACCATGGTGATGCGGTTTTGGCAGTACATCAATGGGCGTGGAT
AGCGGTTTGACTCACGGGGATTTCCAAGTCTCCACCCCATTGACGTCAATGGGAGTTTGTTTTGGCACCA
AAATCAACGGGACTTTCCAAAATGTCGTAACAACTCCGCCCCATTGACGCAAATGGGCGGTAGGCGTGTA
CGGTGGGAGGTCTATATAAGCAGAGCTCGTTTAGTGAACCGTCAGATCGCCTGGAGACGCCATCCACGCT
GTTTTGACCTCCATAGAAGACACCGACTGAGCTCCTTAAGGTTAACTCTAGAGCCACCATGTACCCATAC
GATGTTCCAGATTACGCTTCTAGAGAATTCGGATCCATGGGATGTACGCTGAGCGCAGAGGAGAGAGCCG
CCCTCGAGCGGAGCAAGGCGATTGAGAAAAACCTCAAAGAAGATGGCATCAGCGCCGCCAAAGACGTGAA
ATTACTCCTGCTGGGGGCTGGAGAATCAGGAAAAAGCACCATTGTGAAGCAGATGAAGATCATCCATGAA
GATGGCTTCTCTGGGGAAGACGTGAAGCAGTACAAGCCTGTGGTCTACAGCAACACCATCCAGTCTCTGG
CGGCCATTGTCCGGGCCATGGACACTTTGGGCGTGGAGTATGGTGACAAGGAGAGGAAGACGGACTCCAA
GATGGTGTGTGACGTGGTGAGTCGTATGGAAGACACTGAACCGTTCTCTGCAGAACTTCTTTCTGCCATG
ATGCGACTCTGGGGCGACTCGGGGATCCAGGAGTGCTTCAACCGATCTCGGGAGTATCAGCTCAATGACT
CTGCCAAATACTACCTGGACAGCCTGGATCGGATTGGAGCCGGTGACTACCAGCCCACTGAGCAGGACAT
CCTCCGAACCAGAGTCAAAACAACTGGCATCGTAGAAACCCACTTCACCTTCAAGAACCTCCACTTCAGG
CTGTTTGACGTCGGGGGCCAGCGATCTGAACGCAAGAAGTGGATCCACTGCTTTGAGGATGTCACGGCCA
TCATCTTCTGTGTCGCACTCAGCGGCTATGACCAGGTGCTCCACGAGGACGAAACCACGAACCGCATGCA
CGAGTCTCTCATGCTCTTCGACTCCATCTGTAACAACAAGTTTTTCATTGATACCTCCATCATCCTCTTC
CTCAACAAGAAAGACCTCTTTGGCGAGAAGATTAAGAAGTCACCCTTGACCATCTGCTTTCCCGAATACC
CAGGCTCCAACACCTATGAAGATGCAGCTGCCTACATCCAAACACAGTTTGAAAGCAAAAACCGCTCACC
CAACAAAGAAATTTACTGTCACATGACTTGTGCCACAGACACGAATAATATCCAGGTGGTATTCGACGCC
GTCACCGACATCATCATTGCCAACAATCTCCGGGGCTGCGGCTTGTACTGACTCGAGCCATGGAAGCTTG
ATATCTAACTGACTGAACCGGTGGTACCGAGGAATTAATTCGCTGTCTGCGAGGGCCAGCTGTTGGGGTG
AGTACTCCCTCTCAAAAGCGGGCATGACTTCTGCGCTAAGATTGTCAGTTTCCAAAAACGAGGAGGATTT
GATATTCACCTGGCCCGCGGTGATGCCTTTGAGGGTGGCCGCGTCCATCTGGTCAGAAAAGACAATCTTT
TTGTTGTCAAGCTTGAGGTGTGGCAGGCTTGAGATCTGGCCATACACTTGAGTGACAATGACATCCACTT
TGCCTTTCTCTCCACAGGTGTCCACTCCCAGGTCCAACTGCAGGTCGAGCATGCATCTAGGGCGGCCAAT
TCCGCCGATCCTGGAAAAACATGGAGCAATCACAAGTAGCAATACAGCAGCTACCAATGCTGATTGTGCC
TGGCTAGAAGCACAAGAGGAGGAGGAGGTGGGTTTTCCAGTCACACCTCAGACAATCAACCTCTGGATTA
CAAAATTTGTGAAAGATTGACTGGTATTCTTAACTATGTTGCTCCTTTTACGCTATGTGGATACGCTGCT
TTAATGCCTTTGTATCATGCTATTGCTTCCCGTATGGCTTTCATTTTCTCCTCCTTGTATAAATCCTGGT
TGCTGTCTCTTTATGAGGAGTTGTGGCCCGTTGTCAGGCAACGTGGCGTGGTGTGCACTGTGTTTGCTGA
CGCAACCCCCACTGGTTGGGGCATTGCCACCACCTGTCAGCTCCTTTCCGGGACTTTCGCTTTCCCCCTC
CCTATTGCCACGGCGGAACTCATCGCCGCCTGCCTTGCCCGCTGCTGGACAGGGGCTCGGCTGTTGGGCA
CTGACAATTCCGTGGTGTTGTCGGGGAAGCTGACGTCCTTTCCATGGCTGCTCGCCTGTGTTGCCACCTG
GATTCTGCGCGGGACGTCCTTCTGCTACGTCCCTTCGGCCCTCAATCCAGCGGACCTTCCTTCCCGCGGC
CTGCTGCCGGCTCTGCGGCCTCTTCCGCGTCTTCGCCTTCGCCCTCAGACGAGTCGGATCTCCCTTTGGG
CCGCCTCCCCGCCTGGAATTCGAGCTCGGTACCTTTAAGACCAATGACTTACAAGGCAGCTGTAGATCTT
AGCCACTTTTTAAAAGAAAAGGGGGGACTGGAAGGGCTAATTCACTCCCAACGAAGACAAGATATCCTTG
ATCTGTGGATCTACCACACACAAGGCTACTTCCCTGATTGGCAGAACTACACACCAGGGCCAGGGATCAG
ATATCCACTGACCTTTGGATGGTGCTACAAGCTAGTACCAGTTGAGCAAGAGAAGGTAGAAGAAGCCAAT
GAAGGAGAGAACACCCGCTTGTTACACCCTGTGAGCCTGCATGGGATGGATGACCCGGAGAGAGAAGTAT
TAGAGTGGAGGTTTGACAGCCGCCTAGCATTTCATCACATGGCCCGAGAGCTGCATCCGGACTGTACTGG
GTCTCTCTGGTTAGACCAGATCTGAGCCTGGGAGCTCTCTGGCTAACTAGGGAACCCACTGCTTAAGCCT
CAATAAAGCTTGCCTTGAGTGCTTCAAGTAGTGTGTGCCCGTCTGTTGTGTGACTCTGGTAACTAGAGAT
CCCTCAGACCCTTTTAGTCAGTGTGGAAAATCTCTAGCAGGGCCGCTTTAAACCCGCTGATCAGCCTCGA
CTGTGCCTTCTAGTTGCCAGCCATCTGTTGTTTGCCCCTCCCCCGTGCCTTCCTTGACCCTGGAAGGTGC
CACTCCCACTGTCCTTTCCTAATAAAATGAGGAAATTGCATCGCATTGTCTGAGTAGGTGTCATTCTATT
CTGGGGGGTGGGGTGGGGCAGGACAGCAAGGGGGAGGATTGGGAAGACAATAGCAGGCATGCTGGGGATG
CGGTGGGCTCTATGGCTTCTGAGGCGGAAAGAACCAGCTGGGGCTCTAGGGGGTATCCCC
[124 nt withheld, positions 6221-6344]
C
[91 nt withheld, positions 6346-6436]
A
[49 nt withheld, positions 6438-6486]
CCTTTGACGTTGGAGTCCACGTTCTTT
[37 nt withheld, positions 6514-6550]
ACCCTATCTCGGTCTATTCTTTTGATTTATAAGGGATTTTGCCGATTTCGGCCTATTGGTTAAAAAATGA
GCTGATTTAACAAAAATTTAACGCGAATTAATTCTGTGGAATGTGTGTCAGTTAGGGTGTGGAAAGTCCC
CAGGCTCCCCAGCAGGCAGAAGTATGCAAAGCATGCATCTCAATTAGTCAGCAACCAGGTGTGGAAAGTC
CCCAGGCTCCCCAGCAGGCAGAAGTATGCAAAGCATGCATCTCAATTAGTCAGCAACCATAGTCCCGCCC
CTAACTCCGCCCATCCCGCCCCTAACTCCGCCCAGTTCCGCCCATTCTCCGCCCCATGGCTGACTAATTT
TTTTTATTTATGCAGAGGCCGAGGCCGCCTCTGCCTCTGAGCTATTCCAGAAGTAGTGAGGAGGCTTTTT
TGGAGGCCTAGGCTTTTGCAAAAAGCTCCCGGGAGCTTGTATATCCATTTTCGGATCTGATCAGCACGTG
TTGACAATTAATCATCGGCATAGTATATCGGCATAGTATAATACGACAAGGTGAGGAACTAAACCATGGC
CAAGTTGACCAGTGCCGTTCCGGTGCTCACCGCGCGCGACGTCGCCGGAGCGGTCGAGTTCTGGACCGAC
CGGCTCGGGTTCTCCCGGGACTTCGTGGAGGACGACTTCGCCGGTGTGGTCCGGGACGACGTGACCCTGT
TCATCAGCGCGGTCCAGGACCAGGTGGTGCCGGACAACACCCTGGCCTGGGTGTGGGTGCGCGGCCTGGA
CGAGCTGTACGCCGAGTGGTCGGAGGTCGTGTCCACGAACTTCCGGGACGCCTCCGGGCCGGCCATGACC
GAGATCGGCGAGCAGCCGTGGGGGCGGGAGTTCGCCCTGCGCGACCCGGCCGGCAACTGCGTGCACTTCG
TGGCCGAGGAGCAGGACTGACACGTGCTACGAGATTTCGATTCCACCGCCGCCTTCTATGAAAGGTTGGG
CTTCGGAATCGTTTTCCGGGACGCCGGCTGGATGATCCTCCAGCGCGGGGATCTCATGCTGGAGTTCTTC
GCCCACCCCAACTTGTTTATTGCAGCTTATAATGGTTACAAATAAAGCAATAGCATCACAAATTTCACAA
ATAAAGCATTTTTTTCACTGCATTCTAGTTGTGGTTTGTCCAAACTCATCAATGTATCTTATCATGTCTG
TATACCGTCGACCTCTAGCTAGAGCTTGGCGTAATCATGGTCATAGCTGTTTCCTGTGTGAAATTGTTAT
CCGCTCACAATTCCACACAACATACGAGCCGGAAGCATAAAGTGTAAAGCCTGGGGTGCCTAATGAGTGA
GCTAACTCACATTAATTGCGTTGCGCTCACTGCCCGCTTTCCAGTCGGGAAACCTGTCGTGCCAGCTGCA
TTAATGAATCGGCCAACGCGCGGGGAGAGGCGGTTTGCGTATTGGGCGCTCTTCCGCTTCCTCGCTCACT
GACTCGCTGCGCTCGGTCGTTCGGCTGCGGCGAGCGGTATCAGCTCACTCAAAGGCGGTAATACGGTTAT
CCACAGAATCAGGGGATAACGCAGGAAAGAACATGTGAGCAAAAGGCCAGCAAAAGGCCAGGAACCGTAA
AAAGGCCGCGTTGCTGGCGTTTTTCCATAGGCTCCGCCCCCCTGACGAGCATCACAAAAATCGACGCTCA
AGTCAGAGGTGGCGAAACCCGACAGGACTATAAAGATACCAGGCGTTTCCCCCTGGAAGCTCCCTCGTGC
GCTCTCCTGTTCCGACCCTGCCGCTTACCGGATACCTGTCCGCCTTTCTCCCTTCGGGAAGCGTGGCGCT
TTCTCATAGCTCACGCTGTAGGTATCTCAGTTCGGTGTAGGTCGTTCGCTCCAAGCTGGGCTGTGTGCAC
GAACCCCCCGTTCAGCCCGACCGCTGCGCCTTATCCGGTAACTATCGTCTTGAGTCCAACCCGGTAAGAC
ACGACTTATCGCCACTGGCAGCAGCCACTGGTAACAGGATTAGCAGAGCGAGGTATGTAGGCGGTGCTAC
AGAGTTCTTGAAGTGGTGGCCTAACTACGGCTACACTAGAAGAACAGTATTTGGTATCTGCGCTCTGCTG
AAGCCAGTTACCTTCGGAAAAAGAGTTGGTAGCTCTTGATCCGGCAAACAAACCACCGCTGGTAGCGGTG
GTTTTTTTGTTTGCAAGCAGCAGATTACGCGCAGAAAAAAAGGATCTCAAGAAGATCCTTTGATCTTTTC
TACGGGGTCTGACGCTCAGTGGAACGAAAACTCACGTTAAGGGATTTTGGTCATGAGATTATCAAAAAGG
ATCTTCACCTAGATCCTTTTAAATTAAAAATGAAGTTTTAAATCAATCTAAAGTATATATGAGTAAACTT
GGTCTGACAGTTACCAATGCTTAATCAGTGAGGCACCTATCTCAGCGATCTGTCTATTTCGTTCATCCAT
AGTTGCCTGACTCCCCGTCGTGTAGATAACTACGATACGGGAGGGCTTACCATCTGGCCCCAGTGCTGCA
ATGATACCGCGAGACCCACGCTCACCGGCTCCAGATTTATCAGCAATAAACCAGCCAGCCGGAAGGGCCG
AGCGCAGAAGTGGTCCTGCAACTTTATCCGCCTCCATCCAGTCTATTAATTGTTGCCGGGAAGCTAGAGT
AAGTAGTTCGCCAGTTAATAGTTTGCGCAACGTTGTTGCCATTGCTACAGGCATCGTGGTGTCACGCTCG
TCGTTTGGTATGGCTTCATTCAGCTCCGGTTCCCAACGATCAAGGCGAGTTACATGATCCCCCATGTTGT
GCAAAAAAGCGGTTAGCTCCTTCGGTCCTCCGATCGTTGTCAGAAGTAAGTTGGCCGCAGTGTTATCACT
CATGGTTATGGCAGCACTGCATAATTCTCTTACTGTCATGCCATCCGTAAGATGCTTTTCTGTGACTGGT
GAGTACTCAACCAAGTCATTCTGAGAATAGTGTATGCGGCGACCGAGTTGCTCTTGCCCGGCGTCAATAC
GGGATAATACCGCGCCACATAGCAGAACTTTAAAAGTGCTCATCATTGGAAAACGTTCTTCGGGGCGAAA
ACTCTCAAGGATCTTACCGCTGTTGAGATCCAGTTCGATGTAACCCACTCGTGCACCCAACTGATCTTCA
GCATCTTTTACTTTCACCAGCGTTTCTGGGTGAGCAAAAACAGGAAGGCAAAATGCCGCAAAAAAGGGAA
TAAGGGCGACACGGAAATGTTGAATACTCATACTCTTCCTTTTTCAATATTATTGAAGCATTTATCAGGG
TTATTGTCTCATGAGCGGATACATATTTGAATGTATTTAGAAAAATAAACAAATAGGGGTTCCGCGCACA
TTTCCCCGAAAAGTGCCACCTGACGTC
Features (pLannotate 1.2.2; 34 found; start..end, strand, type, name):
     28..80      -  misc_feature   bom (fragment): basis of mobility region from pBR322
    235..614     +  enhancer       CMV enhancer: human cytomegalovirus immediate early enhancer
    615..814     +  promoter       CMV promoter: human cytomegalovirus (CMV) immediate early promoter
    832..1012    +  LTR            5' LTR (truncated): truncated 5' long terminal repeat (LTR) from HIV-1
   1059..1184    +  misc_feature   HIV-1 Ψ: packaging signal of human immunodeficiency virus type 1
   1168..1531    +  CDS            HIV-1 gag (fragment): gag protein from human immunodeficiency virus 1; gag
   1677..1910    +  misc_feature   RRE: The Rev response element (RRE) of HIV-1 allows for Rev-dependent mRNA export from the nucleus to the cytoplasm.
   2287..2387    +  CDS            Rev (fragment): human immunodeficiency virus 1 (HIV-1) Rev protein; rev; enhances nuclear export of unspliced and incompletely spliced viral mRNAs
   2391..2507    +  misc_feature   cPPT/CTS: central polypurine tract and central termination sequence of HIV-1
   2530..2833    +  enhancer       CMV enhancer: human cytomegalovirus immediate early enhancer
   2834..3037    +  promoter       CMV promoter: human cytomegalovirus (CMV) immediate early promoter
   3142..3169    +  CDS            3xHA (fragment): three tandem HA epitope tags
   3187..4248    +  CDS            Gnao1: GNAO_MOUSE - Also known as Gna0, Gnao. Experimental evidence at protein level: Swiss-Prot protein existence level 1. Guanine nucleotide-binding proteins (G proteins) are involved as modulators or transducers in various transmembrane signaling systems. Stimulated by RGS14. The G(o) protein function is not clear. From Mus musculus (Mouse).
   4338..4567    +  intron         chimeric intron: chimera between introns from adenovirus and immunoglobulin heavy chain genes
   4631..4741    +  CDS            nef (fragment): NEF_HV1Z2 - Experimental evidence at protein level: Swiss-Prot protein existence level 1. Extracellular Nef protein targets CD4(+) T-lymphocytes for apoptosis by interacting with CXCR4 surface receptors. From Human immunodeficiency virus type 1 group M subtype D (isolate Z2/CDC-Z34) (HIV-1).
   4744..5332    +  misc_feature   WPRE: woodchuck hepatitis virus posttranscriptional regulatory element
   5349..5417    +  CDS            nef (fragment): NEF_HV1Z2 - Experimental evidence at protein level: Swiss-Prot protein existence level 1. Extracellular Nef protein targets CD4(+) T-lymphocytes for apoptosis by interacting with CXCR4 surface receptors. From Human immunodeficiency virus type 1 group M subtype D (isolate Z2/CDC-Z34) (HIV-1).
   5419..5731    +  LTR            5' LTR (fragment): 5' long terminal repeat (LTR) from HIV-1
   5739..5919    +  LTR            5' LTR (truncated): truncated 5' long terminal repeat (LTR) from HIV-1
   5951..6175    +  polyA_signal   bGH poly(A) signal: bovine growth hormone polyadenylation signal
   6179..6200    +  promoter       SV40 promoter (fragment): SV40 enhancer and early promoter
   6221..6649    +  rep_origin     f1 ori (sequence partly withheld): f1 bacteriophage origin of replication; arrow indicates direction of (+) strand synthesis
   6663..6992    +  promoter       SV40 promoter: SV40 enhancer and early promoter
   7040..7087    +  promoter       EM7 promoter: synthetic bacterial promoter&nbsp
   7106..7480    +  CDS            BleoR: antibiotic-binding protein; Sh ble from Streptoalloteichus hindustanus; confers resistance to bleomycin, phleomycin, and Zeocin™
   7490..7615    +  CDS            ble (fragment): BLE_KLEPN - Experimental evidence at protein level: Swiss-Prot protein existence level 1. Binding protein with a strong affinity to the bleomycin family of antibiotics. Binds to CL990; an antimitotic-antibiotic compound. From Klebsiella pneumoniae.
   7610..7731    +  polyA_signal   SV40 poly(A) signal: SV40 polyadenylation signal
   7804..7820    -  protein_bind   lac operator: The lac repressor binds to the lac operator to inhibit transcription in E. coli. This inhibition can be relieved by adding lactose or isopropyl-β-D-thiogalactopyranoside (IPTG). lac repressor encoded by lacI
   7828..7858    -  promoter       lac promoter: promoter for the E. coli lac operon
   7873..7894    -  protein_bind   CAP binding site: CAP binding activates transcription in the presence of cAMP. E. coli catabolite activator protein
   7907..7999    -  CDS            lacI (fragment): lac repressor; lacI; The lac repressor binds to the lac operator to inhibit transcription in E. coli. This inhibition can be relieved by adding lactose or isopropyl-β-D-thiogalactopyranoside (IPTG).
   8182..8770    -  rep_origin     ori: high-copy-number ColE1/pMB1/pBR322/pUC origin of replication
   8941..9801    -  CDS            AmpR: β-lactamase; bla; confers resistance to ampicillin, carbenicillin, and related antibiotics
   9802..9906    -  promoter       AmpR promoter: bla
