[The description below was written by a language model from this plasmid's Addgene catalogue record and pLannotate feature annotations shown in this document.]
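Description:
pBOB-HA-Gnao1-A is a 9.9 kb HIV-1-based lentiviral transfer plasmid, built on the pBOB backbone, for expressing N-terminally HA-tagged mouse Gαo (the "A" form, Gnao1) in mammalian cells. It is propagated in E. coli from a high-copy ColE1/pUC-type origin with ampicillin selection (AmpR under its own bla promoter). An f1 origin is also present. Outside the viral region, the backbone carries an SV40 promoter/EM7 promoter–BleoR–SV40 poly(A) cassette that could in principle confer Zeocin resistance, but because it lies beyond the 3′ LTR it would not be packaged into virus. No selectable marker or reporter is annotated within the proviral segment itself.

The viral genome is transcribed from a CMV enhancer/promoter fused to a truncated 5′ LTR, making genomic RNA production Tat-independent as in third-generation designs. Downstream are the Ψ packaging signal with a partial gag sequence, the Rev response element for Rev-dependent nuclear export, and the cPPT/CTS that aids nuclear import of the reverse-transcribed genome. An internal CMV enhancer/promoter drives the payload: a single HA epitope (annotated as a fragment of 3xHA) followed by the roughly 1.06 kb Gnao1 coding sequence, cloned between retained BamHI and XhoI sites. A chimeric intron is annotated after the insert, followed by a WPRE to enhance transcript stability and expression, then the 3′ LTR region and a bGH polyadenylation signal.

The plasmid can be transfected directly for transient expression from the internal CMV promoter. Alternatively, it can be co-transfected with packaging and envelope plasmids to produce lentivirus for stable transduction, with the HA tag allowing detection or immunoprecipitation of Gαo in G protein signalling studies.
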