Addgene plasmid #245998: pBOB-HA-Gnao1-A
Purpose: Express HA N-terminal tagged mouse GalphaoA transiently via transfection or stably via lentivirus-mediated infection in mammalian cells.
Depositing lab: Zhao Zhang. Depositing organization: University of Texas Southwestern Medical Center. Publication: GPR45 modulates Galpha(s) at primary cilia of the paraventricular hypothalamus to control food intake. Xun Y, Jiang Y, Xu B, Tang M, Ludwig S, Nakamura K, Mukhopadhyay S, Liu C, Beutler B, Zhang Z. Science. 2025 Jun 5;388(6751):eadp3989. doi: 10.1126/science.adp3989. Epub 2025 Jun 5. PubMed 40472089.
Backbone
  Vector backbone: pBOB
  Vector type: Mammalian Expression, Lentiviral
Growth in bacteria
  Bacterial resistance: Ampicillin, 100 μg/mL
  Growth temperature: 37°C
  Growth strain: NEB Stable
  Copy number: High Copy
Gene/Insert
  Gene/Insert name: Gnao1
  Species: M. musculus (mouse)
  Insert size (bp): 1065
  GenBank ID: NM_010308
  Entrez Gene: Gnao1 (a.k.a. Galphao, Gnao, Hg1g, alphaO)
  Tag / fusion protein: HA (N terminal on insert)
  Cloning method: Restriction Enzyme; 5′ cloning site BamHI (not destroyed); 3′ cloning site XhoI (not destroyed)
  Sequencing primers: 5′ AGCTCGTTTAGTGAACCGTCAGATCG; 3′ TACTCACCCCAACAGCTGGC
Terms and licenses: Academic/Nonprofit Terms; Industry Terms: Not Available to Industry
How to cite: pBOB-HA-Gnao1-A was a gift from Zhao Zhang (Addgene plasmid # 245998 ; http://n2t.net/addgene:245998 ; RRID:Addgene_245998)
